>Addgene plasmid #70004 | pRR-S8 | addgene full sequence | sequence record 126666 | Addgene assembled full plasmid sequence
GACGGATCGGGAGATCTCCCGATCCCCTATGGTCGACTCTCAGTACAATCTGCTCTGATGCCGCATAGTT
AAGCCAGTATCTGCTCCCTGCTTGTGTGTTGGAGGTCGCTGAGTAGTGCGCGAGCAAAATTTAAGCTACA
ACAAGGCAAGGCTTGACCGACAATTGCATGAAGAATCTGCTTAGGGTTAGGCGTTTTGCGCTGCTTCGCG
ATGTACGGGCCAGATATACGCGTTGACATTGATTATTGACTAGTTATTAATAGTAATCAATTACGGGGTC
ATTAGTTCATAGCCCATATATGGAGTTCCGCGTTACATAACTTACGGTAAATGGCCCGCCTGGCTGACCG
CCCAACGACCCCCGCCCATTGACGTCAATAATGACGTATGTTCCCATAGTAACGCCAATAGGGACTTTCC
ATTGACGTCAATGGGTGGACTATTTACGGTAAACTGCCCACTTGGCAGTACATCAAGTGTATCATATGCC
AAGTACGCCCCCTATTGACGTCAATGACGGTAAATGGCCCGCCTGGCATTATGCCCAGTACATGACCTTA
TGGGACTTTCCTACTTGGCAGTACATCTACGTATTAGTCATCGCTATTACCATGGTGATGCGGTTTTGGC
AGTACATCAATGGGCGTGGATAGCGGTTTGACTCACGGGGATTTCCAAGTCTCCACCCCATTGACGTCAA
TGGGAGTTTGTTTTGGCACCAAAATCAACGGGACTTTCCAAAATGTCGTAACAACTCCGCCCCATTGACG
CAAATGGGCGGTAGGCGTGTACGGTGGGAGGTCTATATAAGCAGAGCTCTCTGGCTAACTAGAGAACCCA
CTGCTTACTGGCTTATCGAAATTAATACGACTCACTATAGGGAGACCCAAGCTTGGTACCGAGCTCGGAT
CCATGGAACTCAGCGTCCTCCTCTTCCTTGCACTCCTCACAGGACTCTTGCTACTCCTGGTTCAGCGCCA
CCCTAACACCCATGACCGCCTCCCACCAGGGCCCCGCCCTCTGCCCCTTTTGGGAAACCTTCTGCAGATG
GATAGAAGAGGCCTACTCAAATCCTTTCTGAGGTTCCGAGAGAAATATGGGGACGTCTTCACGGTACACC
TGGGACCGAGGCCCGTGGTCATGCTGTGTGGAGTAGAGGCCATACGGGAGGCCCTTGTGGACAAGGCTGA
GGCCTTCTCTGGCCGGGGAAAAATCGCCATGGTCGACCCATTCTTCCGGGGATATGGTGTGATCTTTGCC
AATGGAAACCGCTGGAAGGTGCTTCGGCGATTCTCTGTGACCACTATGAGGGACTTCGGGATGGGAAAGC
GGAGTGTGGAGGAGCGGATTCAGGAGGAGGCTCAGTGTCTGATAGAGGAGCTTCGGAAATCCAAGGGGGC
CCTCATGGACCCCACCTTCCTCTTCCAGTCCATTACCGCCAACATCATCTGCTCCATCGTCTTTGGAAAA
CGATTCCACTACCAAGATCAAGAGTTCCTGAAGATGCTGAACTTGTTCTACCAGACTTTTTCACTCATCA
GCTCTGTATTCGGCCAGCTGTTTGAGCTCTTCTCTGGCTTCTTGAAATACTTTCCTGGGGCACACAGGCA
AGTTTACAAAAACCTGCAGGAAATCAATGCTTACATTGGCCACAGTGTGGAGAAGCACCGTGAAACCCTG
GACCCCAGCGCCCCCAAGGACCTCATCGACACCTACCTGCTCCACATGGAAAAAGAGAAATCCAACGCAC
ACAGTGAATTCAGCCACCAGAACCTCAACCTCAACACGCTCTCGCTCTTCTTTGCTGGCACTGAGACCAC
CAGCACCACTCTCCGCTACGGCTTCCTGCTCATGCTCAAATACCCTCATGTTGCAGAGAGAGTCTACAGG
GAGATTGAACAGGTGATTGGCCCACATCGCCCTCCAGAGCTTCATGACCGAGCCAAAATGCCATACACAG
AGGCAGTCATCTATGAGATTCAGAGATTTTCCGACCTTCTCCCCATGGGTGTGCCCCACATTGTCACCCA
ACACACCAGCTTCCGAGGGTACATCATCCCCAAGGACACAGAAGTATTTCTCATCCTGAGCACTGCTCTC
CATGACCCACACTACTTTGAAAAACCAGACGCCTTCAATCCTGACCACTTTCTGGATGCCAATGGGGCAC
TGAAAAAGACTGAAGCTTTTATCCCCTTCTCCTTAGGGAAGCGGATTTGTCTTGGTGAAGGCATCGCCCG
TGCGGAATTGTTCCTCTTCTTCACCACCATCCTCCAGAACTTCTCCATGGCCAGCCCCGTGGCCCCAGAA
GACATCGATCTGACACCCCAGGAGTGTGGTGTGGGCAAAATACCCCCAACATACCAGATCAGCTTCCTGC
CCCGCTGAGTCTAGAGGGCCCTATTCTATAGTGTCACCTAAATGCTAGAGCTCGCTGATCAGCCTCGACT
GTGCCTTCTAGTTGCCAGCCATCTGTTGTTTGCCCCTCCCCCGTGCCTTCCTTGACCCTGGAAGGTGCCA
CTCCCACTGTCCTTTCCTAATAAAATGAGGAAATTGCATCGCATTGTCTGAGTAGGTGTCATTCTATTCT
GGGGGGTGGGGTGGGGCAGGACAGCAAGGGGGAGGATTGGGAAGACAATAGCAGGCATGCTGGGGATGCG
GTGGGCTCTATGGCTTCTGAGGCGGAAAGAACCAGCTGGGGCTCTAGGGGGTATCCCC
[124 nt withheld, positions 2719-2842]
C
[32 nt withheld, positions 2844-2875]
CA
[57 nt withheld, positions 2878-2934]
A
[49 nt withheld, positions 2936-2984]
CCTTTGACGTTGGAGTCCACGTTCTTT
[37 nt withheld, positions 3012-3048]
ACCCTATCTCGGTCTATTCTTTTGATTTATAAGGGATTTTGGGGATTTCGGCCTATTGGTTAAAAAATGA
GCTGATTTAACAAAAATTTAACGCGAATTAATTCTGTGGAATGTGTGTCAGTTAGGGTGTGGAAAGTCCC
CAGGCTCCCCAGGCAGGCAGAAGTATGCAAAGCATGCATCTCAATTAGTCAGCAACCAGGTGTGGAAAGT
CCCCAGGCTCCCCAGCAGGCAGAAGTATGCAAAGCATGCATCTCAATTAGTCAGCAACCATAGTCCCGCC
CCTAACTCCGCCCATCCCGCCCCTAACTCCGCCCAGTTCCGCCCATTCTCCGCCCCATGGCTGACTAATT
TTTTTTATTTATGCAGAGGCCGAGGCCGCCTCTGCCTCTGAGCTATTCCAGAAGTAGTGAGGAGGCTTTT
TTGGAGGCCTAGGCTTTTGCAAAAAGCTCCCGGGAGCTTGTATATCCATTTTCGGATCTGATCAAGAGAC
AGGATGAGGATCGTTTCGCATGATTGAACAAGATGGATTGCACGCAGGTTCTCCGGCCGCTTGGGTGGAG
AGGCTATTCGGCTATGACTGGGCACAACAGACAATCGGCTGCTCTGATGCCGCCGTGTTCCGGCTGTCAG
CGCAGGGGCGCCCGGTTCTTTTTGTCAAGACCGACCTGTCCGGTGCCCTGAATGAACTGCAGGACGAGGC
AGCGCGGCTATCGTGGCTGGCCACGACGGGCGTTCCTTGCGCAGCTGTGCTCGACGTTGTCACTGAAGCG
GGAAGGGACTGGCTGCTATTGGGCGAAGTGCCGGGGCAGGATCTCCTGTCATCTCACCTTGCTCCTGCCG
AGAAAGTATCCATCATGGCTGATGCAATGCGGCGGCTGCATACGCTTGATCCGGCTACCTGCCCATTCGA
CCACCAAGCGAAACATCGCATCGAGCGAGCACGTACTCGGATGGAAGCCGGTCTTGTCGATCAGGATGAT
CTGGACGAAGAGCATCAGGGGCTCGCGCCAGCCGAACTGTTCGCCAGGCTCAAGGCGCGCATGCCCGACG
GCGAGGATCTCGTCGTGACCCATGGCGATGCCTGCTTGCCGAATATCATGGTGGAAAATGGCCGCTTTTC
TGGATTCATCGACTGTGGCCGGCTGGGTGTGGCGGACCGCTATCAGGACATAGCGTTGGCTACCCGTGAT
ATTGCTGAAGAGCTTGGCGGCGAATGGGCTGACCGCTTCCTCGTGCTTTACGGTATCGCCGCTCCCGATT
CGCAGCGCATCGCCTTCTATCGCCTTCTTGACGAGTTCTTCTGAGCGGGACTCTGGGGTTCGAAATGACC
GACCAAGCGACGCCCAACCTGCCATCACGAGATTTCGATTCCACCGCCGCCTTCTATGAAAGGTTGGGCT
TCGGAATCGTTTTCCGGGACGCCGGCTGGATGATCCTCCAGCGCGGGGATCTCATGCTGGAGTTCTTCGC
CCACCCCAACTTGTTTATTGCAGCTTATAATGGTTACAAATAAAGCAATAGCATCACAAATTTCACAAAT
AAAGCATTTTTTTCACTGCATTCTAGTTGTGGTTTGTCCAAACTCATCAATGTATCTTATCATGTCTGTA
TACCGTCGACCTCTAGCTAGAGCTTGGCGTAATCATGGTCATAGCTGTTTCCTGTGTGAAATTGTTATCC
GCTCACAATTCCACACAACATACGAGCCGGAAGCATAAAGTGTAAAGCCTGGGGTGCCTAATGAGTGAGC
TAACTCACATTAATTGCGTTGCGCTCACTGCCCGCTTTCCAGTCGGGAAACCTGTCGTGCCAGCTGCATT
AATGAATCGGCCAACGCGCGGGGAGAGGCGGTTTGCGTATTGGGCGCTCTTCCGCTTCCTCGCTCACTGA
CTCGCTGCGCTCGGTCGTTCGGCTGCGGCGAGCGGTATCAGCTCACTCAAAGGCGGTAATACGGTTATCC
ACAGAATCAGGGGATAACGCAGGAAAGAACATGTGAGCAAAAGGCCAGCAAAAGGCCAGGAACCGTAAAA
AGGCCGCGTTGCTGGCGTTTTTCCATAGGCTCCGCCCCCCTGACGAGCATCACAAAAATCGACGCTCAAG
TCAGAGGTGGCGAAACCCGACAGGACTATAAAGATACCAGGCGTTTCCCCCTGGAAGCTCCCTCGTGCGC
TCTCCTGTTCCGACCCTGCCGCTTACCGGATACCTGTCCGCCTTTCTCCCTTCGGGAAGCGTGGCGCTTT
CTCAATGCTCACGCTGTAGGTATCTCAGTTCGGTGTAGGTCGTTCGCTCCAAGCTGGGCTGTGTGCACGA
ACCCCCCGTTCAGCCCGACCGCTGCGCCTTATCCGGTAACTATCGTCTTGAGTCCAACCCGGTAAGACAC
GACTTATCGCCACTGGCAGCAGCCACTGGTAACAGGATTAGCAGAGCGAGGTATGTAGGCGGTGCTACAG
AGTTCTTGAAGTGGTGGCCTAACTACGGCTACACTAGAAGGACAGTATTTGGTATCTGCGCTCTGCTGAA
GCCAGTTACCTTCGGAAAAAGAGTTGGTAGCTCTTGATCCGGCAAACAAACCACCGCTGGTAGCGGTGGT
TTTTTTGTTTGCAAGCAGCAGATTACGCGCAGAAAAAAAGGATCTCAAGAAGATCCTTTGATCTTTTCTA
CGGGGTCTGACGCTCAGTGGAACGAAAACTCACGTTAAGGGATTTTGGTCATGAGATTATCAAAAAGGAT
CTTCACCTAGATCCTTTTAAATTAAAAATGAAGTTTTAAATCAATCTAAAGTATATATGAGTAAACTTGG
TCTGACAGTTACCAATGCTTAATCAGTGAGGCACCTATCTCAGCGATCTGTCTATTTCGTTCATCCATAG
TTGCCTGACTCCCCGTCGTGTAGATAACTACGATACGGGAGGGCTTACCATCTGGCCCCAGTGCTGCAAT
GATACCGCGAGACCCACGCTCACCGGCTCCAGATTTATCAGCAATAAACCAGCCAGCCGGAAGGGCCGAG
CGCAGAAGTGGTCCTGCAACTTTATCCGCCTCCATCCAGTCTATTAATTGTTGCCGGGAAGCTAGAGTAA
GTAGTTCGCCAGTTAATAGTTTGCGCAACGTTGTTGCCATTGCTACAGGCATCGTGGTGTCACGCTCGTC
GTTTGGTATGGCTTCATTCAGCTCCGGTTCCCAACGATCAAGGCGAGTTACATGATCCCCCATGTTGTGC
AAAAAAGCGGTTAGCTCCTTCGGTCCTCCGATCGTTGTCAGAAGTAAGTTGGCCGCAGTGTTATCACTCA
TGGTTATGGCAGCACTGCATAATTCTCTTACTGTCATGCCATCCGTAAGATGCTTTTCTGTGACTGGTGA
GTACTCAACCAAGTCATTCTGAGAATAGTGTATGCGGCGACCGAGTTGCTCTTGCCCGGCGTCAATACGG
GATAATACCGCGCCACATAGCAGAACTTTAAAAGTGCTCATCATTGGAAAACGTTCTTCGGGGCGAAAAC
TCTCAAGGATCTTACCGCTGTTGAGATCCAGTTCGATGTAACCCACTCGTGCACCCAACTGATCTTCAGC
ATCTTTTACTTTCACCAGCGTTTCTGGGTGAGCAAAAACAGGAAGGCAAAATGCCGCAAAAAAGGGAATA
AGGGCGACACGGAAATGTTGAATACTCATACTCTTCCTTTTTCAATATTATTGAAGCATTTATCAGGGTT
ATTGTCTCATGAGCGGATACATATTTGAATGTATTTAGAAAAATAAACAAATAGGGGTTCCGCGCACATT
TCCCCGAAAAGTGCCACCTGACGTC
Features (pLannotate 1.2.2; 21 found; start..end, strand, type, name):
     36..80      -  misc_feature   bom (fragment): basis of mobility region from pBR322
    235..614     +  enhancer       CMV enhancer: human cytomegalovirus immediate early enhancer
    615..818     +  promoter       CMV promoter: human cytomegalovirus (CMV) immediate early promoter
    814..847     +  LTR            5' LTR (truncated) (fragment): truncated 5' long terminal repeat (LTR) from HIV-1
    863..881     +  promoter       T7 promoter: promoter for bacteriophage T7 RNA polymerase
    913..2385    +  CDS            CYP2B6: CP2B6_HUMAN - Experimental evidence at protein level: Swiss-Prot protein existence level 1. Allele 2B6*9: Has low affinity for anandamide and can only produce 11,12 EpETrE-EAs. From Homo sapiens (Human).
   2405..2423    -  promoter       SP6 promoter: promoter for bacteriophage SP6 RNA polymerase
   2449..2673    +  polyA_signal   bGH poly(A) signal: bovine growth hormone polyadenylation signal
   2677..2698    +  promoter       SV40 promoter (fragment): SV40 enhancer and early promoter
   2719..3147    +  rep_origin     f1 ori (sequence partly withheld): f1 bacteriophage origin of replication; arrow indicates direction of (+) strand synthesis
   3161..3491    +  promoter       SV40 promoter: SV40 enhancer and early promoter
   3558..4349    +  CDS            neo: KKA2_KLEPN - Also known as kan, nptII. Experimental evidence at protein level: Swiss-Prot protein existence level 1. Resistance to kanamycin, neomycin, paromomycin, ribostamycin, butirosin and gentamicin B. From Klebsiella pneumoniae.
   4373..4531    +  CDS            ble (fragment): BLE_KLEPN - Experimental evidence at protein level: Swiss-Prot protein existence level 1. Binding protein with a strong affinity to the bleomycin family of antibiotics. Binds to CL990; an antimitotic-antibiotic compound. From Klebsiella pneumoniae.
   4526..4647    +  polyA_signal   SV40 poly(A) signal: SV40 polyadenylation signal
   4720..4736    -  protein_bind   lac operator: The lac repressor binds to the lac operator to inhibit transcription in E. coli. This inhibition can be relieved by adding lactose or isopropyl-β-D-thiogalactopyranoside (IPTG). lac repressor encoded by lacI
   4744..4774    -  promoter       lac promoter: promoter for the E. coli lac operon
   4789..4810    -  protein_bind   CAP binding site: CAP binding activates transcription in the presence of cAMP. E. coli catabolite activator protein
   4823..4915    -  CDS            lacI (fragment): lac repressor; lacI; The lac repressor binds to the lac operator to inhibit transcription in E. coli. This inhibition can be relieved by adding lactose or isopropyl-β-D-thiogalactopyranoside (IPTG).
   5098..5686    -  rep_origin     ori: high-copy-number ColE1/pMB1/pBR322/pUC origin of replication
   5857..6717    -  CDS            AmpR: β-lactamase; bla; confers resistance to ampicillin, carbenicillin, and related antibiotics
   6718..6822    -  promoter       AmpR promoter: bla
