[The description below was written by a language model from this plasmid's Addgene catalogue record and pLannotate feature annotations shown in this document.]
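Description:
pRR-S8 is a mammalian expression plasmid built on the pcDNA3 backbone that carries a variant of human CYP2B6, the cytochrome P450 family 2 subfamily B member 6 enzyme. The roughly 1.5 kb coding sequence was inserted between BamHI and XbaI sites, both retained, and bears a C1459A substitution that changes arginine 487 to serine (R487S). The full assembled sequence is about 6.9 kb, consistent with the stated backbone and insert sizes.

Expression of the CYP2B6 open reading frame is driven by the human cytomegalovirus immediate early enhancer and promoter, and transcripts are terminated by the bovine growth hormone polyadenylation signal. T7 and SP6 phage promoters flank the insert in opposing orientations, as is standard for pcDNA3, and could support in vitro transcription of either strand. A separate cassette places the neomycin phosphotransferase gene under the SV40 early promoter with an SV40 polyadenylation signal, allowing G418 selection of stably transfected mammalian cells. In E. coli the plasmid replicates at high copy from a ColE1/pUC-type origin and is selected through the β-lactamase gene conferring ampicillin resistance; an f1 origin is also present for single-stranded DNA production. Several short annotated fragments (HIV-1 LTR, ble, lacI, bom and lac promoter/operator remnants) appear to be backbone remnants or partial sequence matches rather than functional payload elements.

The record describes the plasmid's purpose as mammalian expression of this CYP2B6 variant, and the associated publication concerns functional characterisation of novel CYP2B6 enzyme variants identified in a Rwandese population and the assessment of in silico prediction tools.
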