Addgene plasmid #70004: pRR-S8
Purpose: Mammalian expression of cytochrome p450 CYP2B6 variant
Depositing lab: Kathrin Klein. Depositing organization: Robert Bosch Gesellschaft für Medizinische Forschung mbH - Dr. Margarete Fischer-Bosch Institut für Klinische Pharmakologie. Publication: Novel CYP2B6 enzyme variants in a Rwandese population: functional characterization and assessment of in silico prediction tools. Radloff R, Gras A, Zanger UM, Masquelier C, Arumugam K, Karasi JC, Arendt V, Seguin-Devaux C, Klein K. Hum Mutat. 2013 May;34(5):725-34. doi: 10.1002/humu.22295. Epub 2013 Mar 11. PubMed 23418033.
Backbone
  Vector backbone: pcDNA3
  Backbone manufacturer: Invitrogen
  Backbone size w/o insert (bp): 5400
  Vector type: Mammalian Expression
  Selectable markers: Neomycin (select with G418)
Growth in bacteria
  Bacterial resistance: Ampicillin, 100 μg/mL
  Growth temperature: 37°C
  Growth strain: DH5alpha
  Copy number: High Copy
Gene/Insert
  Gene/Insert name: CYP2B6 (alt names: 2B6.487S; cytochrome P450, family 2, subfamily B, polypeptide 6)
  Species: H. sapiens (human)
  Insert size (bp): 1500
  Mutation: C1459A (R487S)
  Entrez Gene: CYP2B6 (a.k.a. CPB6, CYP2B, CYP2B7, CYP2B7P, CYPIIB6, EFVM, IIB1, P450)
  Promoter: CMV
  Cloning method: Restriction Enzyme; 5′ cloning site BamHI (not destroyed); 3′ cloning site XbaI (not destroyed)
  Sequencing primers: 5′ CMV-F; 3′ BGH-rev
Terms and licenses: Academic/Nonprofit Terms; Industry Terms: Not Available to Industry
How to cite: pRR-S8 was a gift from Kathrin Klein (Addgene plasmid # 70004 ; http://n2t.net/addgene:70004 ; RRID:Addgene_70004)
