>Addgene plasmid #70004 | pRR-S8 | addgene partial sequence | sequence record 126664 | CMV-F 5'-CGCAAATGGGCGGTAGGCGTG-3'
CTATATAAGCAGAGCTCTCTGGCTAACTAGAGAACCCACTGCTTACTGGCTTATCGAAATTAATACGACT
CACTATAGGGAGACCCAAGCTTGGTACCGAGCTCGGATCCATGGAACTCAGCGTCCTCCTCTTCCTTGCA
CTCCTCACAGGACTCTTGCTACTCCTGGTTCAGCGCCACCCTAACACCCATGACCGCCTCCCACCAGGGC
CCCGCCCTCTGCCCCTTTTGGGAAACCTTCTGCAGATGGATAGAAGAGGCCTACTCAAATCCTTTCTGAG
GTTCCGAGAGAAATATGGGGACGTCTTCACGGTACACCTGGGACCGAGGCCCGTGGTCATGCTGTGTGGA
GTAGAGGCCATACGGGAGGCCCTTGTGGACAAGGCTGAGGCCTTCTCTGGCCGGGGAAAAATCGCCATGG
TCGACCCATTCTTCCGGGGATATGGTGTGATCTTTGCCAATGGAAACCGCTGGAAGGTGCTTCGGCGATT
CTCTGTGACCACTATGAGGGACTTCGGGATGGGAAAGCGGAGTGTGGAGGAGCGGATTCAGGAGGAGGCT
CAGTGTCTGATAGAGGAGCTTCGGAAATCCAAGGGGGCCCTCATGGACCCCACCTTCCTCTTCCAGTCCA
TTACCGCCAACATCATCTGCTCCATCGTCTTTGGAAAACGATTCCACTACCAAGATCAAGAGTTCCTGAA
GATGCTGAACTTGTTCTACCAGACTTTTTCACTCATCAGCTCTGTATTCGGCCAGCTGTTTGAGCTCTTC
TCTGGCTTCTTGAAATACTTTCCTGGGGCACACAGGCAAGTTTACAAAAACCTGCAGGAAATCAATGCTT
ACATTGGCCACAGTGTGGAGAAGCACCGTGAAACCCTGGACCCCAGCGCCCCCAAGGACCTCATCGACAC
CTACCTGCTCCACATGGAAA
