>Addgene plasmid #70004 | pRR-S8 | addgene partial sequence | sequence record 126665 | BGH-rev 5'-TAGAAGGCACAGTCGAGG-3'
CATTTAGGTGACACTATAGAATAGGGCCCTCTAGACTCAGCGGGGCAGGAAGCTGATCTGGTATGTTGGG
GGTATTTTGCCCACACCACACTCCTGGGGTGTCAGATCGATGTCTTCTGGGGCCACGGGGCTGGCCATGG
AGAAGTTCTGGAGGATGGTGGTGAAGAAGAGGAACAATTCCGCACGGGCGATGCCTTCACCAAGACAAAT
CCGCTTCCCTAAGGAGAAGGGGATAAAAGCTTCAGTCTTTTTCAGTGCCCCATTGGCATCCAGAAAGTGG
TCAGGATTGAAGGCGTCTGGTTTTTCAAAGTAGTGTGGGTCATGGAGAGCAGTGCTCAGGATGAGAAATA
CTTCTGTGTCCTTGGGGATGATGTACCCTCGGAAGCTGGTGTGTTGGGTGACAATGTGGGGCACACCCAT
GGGGAGAAGGTCGGAAAATCTCTGAATCTCATAGATGACTGCCTCTGTGTATGGCATTTTGGCTCGGTCA
TGAAGCTCTGGAGGGCGATGTGGGCCAATCACCTGTTCAATCTCCCTGTAGACTCTCTCTGCAACATGAG
GGTATTTGAGCATGAGCAGGAAGCCGTAGCGGAGAGTGGTGCTGGTGGTCTCAGTGCCAGCAAAGAAGAG
CGAGAGCGTGTTGAGGTTGAGGTTCTGGTGGCTGAATTCACTGTGTGCGTTGGATTTCTCTTTTTCCATG
TGGAGCAGGTAGGTGTCGATGAGGTCCTTGGGGGCGCTGGGGTCCAGGGTTTCACGGTGCTTCTCCACAC
TGTGGCCAATGTAAGCATTGATTTCCTGCAGGTTTTTGTAAACTTGCCTGTGTGCCCCAGGAAAGTATTT
CAAGAAGCCAGAGAAGAGCTCAAACAGCTGGCCGAATACAGAGCTGATGAGTGAAAAAGTCTGGTAGAAC
AAGTTCAGCATCTTCAGGAACTCTTGATCTTGGTAGTGGAATCGTTTTCCAAAGACGATGGAGCAGATGA
TGTTGGCGGTAATGGACTGGAAGA
